>Addgene plasmid #232477 | pB-CuR-hSOD1 | addgene full sequence | sequence record 471678 | Addgene NGS Result
ACTCTTCCTTTTTCAATATTATTGAAGCATTTATCAGGGTTATTGTCTCATGAGCGGATACATATTTGAA
TGTATTTAGAAAAATAAACAAATAGGGGTTCCGCGCACATTTCCCCGAAAAGTGCCACCTAAATTGTAAG
CGTTAATATTTTGTTAAAATTCGCGTTAAATTTTTGTTAAATCAGCTCATTTTTTAACCAATAGGCCGAA
ATCGGCAAAATCCCTTATAAATCAAAAGAATAGACCGAGATAGGGT
[37 nt withheld, positions 257-293]
AAAGAACGTGGACTCCAACGTCAAAGG
[49 nt withheld, positions 321-369]
T
[91 nt withheld, positions 371-461]
G
[124 nt withheld, positions 463-586]
CCCATTCGCCATTCAGGCTGCGCAACTGTTGGGAAGGGCGATCGGTGCGGGCCTCTTCGCTATTACGCCA
GCTGGCGAAAGGGGGATGTGCTGCAAGGCGATTAAGTTGGGTAACGCCAGGGTTTTCCCAGTCACGACGT
TGTAAAACGACGGCCAGTGAGCGCGCCTCGTTCATTCACGTTTTTGAACCCGTGGAGGACGGGCAGACTC
GCGGTGCAAATGTGTTTTACAGCGTGATGGAGCAGATGAAGATGCTCGACACGCTGCAGAACACGCAGCT
AGATTAACCCTAGAAAGATAATCATATTGTGACGTACGTTAAAGATAATCATGTGTAAAATTGACGCATG
TGTTTTATCGGTCTGTATATCGAGGTTTATTTATTAATTTGAATAGATATTAAGTTTTATTATATTTACA
CTTACATACTAATAATAAATTCAACAAACAATTTATTTATGTTTATTTATTTATTAAAAAAAACAAAAAC
TCAAAATTTCTTCTATAAAGTAACAAAACTTTTATGAGGGACAGCCCCCCCCCAAAGCCCCCAGGGATGT
AATTACGTCCCTCCCCCGCTAGGGGGCAGCAGCGAGCCGCCCGGGGCTCCGCTCCGGTCCGGCGCTCCCC
CCGCATCCCCGAGCCGGCAGCGTGCGGGGACAGCCCGGGCACGGGGAAGGTGGCACGGGATCGCTTTCCT
CTGAACGCTTCTCGCTGCTCTTTGAGCCTGCAGACACCTGGGGGGATACGGGGAAAAGGCCTCCACGGCC
AGACTAGTTATTAATAGTAATCAATTACGGGGTCATTAGTTCATAGCCCATATATGGAGTTCCGCGTTAC
ATAACTTACGGTAAATGGCCCGCCTGGCTGACCGCCCAACGACCCCCGCCCATTGACGTCAATAATGACG
TATGTTCCCATAGTAACGCCAATAGGGACTTTCCATTGACGTCAATGGGTGGAGTATTTACGGTAAACTG
CCCACTTGGCAGTACATCAAGTGTATCATATGCCAAGTCCGCCCCCTATTGACGTCAATGACGGTAAATG
GCCCGCCTGGCATTATGCCCAGTACATGACCTTACGGGACTTTCCTACTTGGCAGTACATCTACGTATTA
GTCATCGCTATTACCATGGTGATGCGGTTTTGGCAGTACACCAATGGGCGTGGATAGCGGTTTGACTCAC
GGGGATTTCCAAGTCTCCACCCCATTGACGTCAATGGGAGTTTGTTTTGGCACCAAAATCAACGGGACTT
TCCAAAATGTCGTAATACCCCCGCCCCGTTGACGCAAATGGGCAAGCTTGCCGGGTCGAGGTAGGCGTGT
ACGGTGGGAGGCCTATATAAGCAACCGGTATAATCAAACAGACCAGATTGTCTGTTTGTTACCGGTGTTT
AGTGAACCGGGCGCGCCTCATATCGCCTGGAGACGCCATCCACGCTGTTTTGACCTCCATAGAAGACACC
GGGACCGATCCAGCCTCCGCGGTCACTCTCTTCCGCATCGCTGTCTGCGAGGGCCAGCTGTTGGGCTCGC
GGTTGAGGACAAACTCTTCGCGGTCTTTCCAGTACTCTTGGATCGGAAACCCGTCGGCCTCCGAACGGTA
CTCCGCCACCGAGGGACCTGAGCGAGTCCGCATCGACCGGATCGGAAAACCTCTCGAGAAAGGCGTCTAA
CCAGTCACAGTCGCAAGGTAGGCTGAGCACCGTGGCGGGCGGCAGCGGGTGGCGGTCGGGGTTGTTTCTG
GCGGAGGTGCTGCTGATGATGTAATTAAAGTAGGCGGTCTTGAGACGGCGGATGGTCGAGGTGAGGTGTG
GCAGGCTTGAGATCCAGCTGTTGGGGTGAGTACTCCCTCTCAAAAGCGGGCATTACTTCTGCGCTAAGAT
TGTCAGTTTCCAAAAACGAGGAGGATTTGATATTCACCTGGCCCGATCTGGCCATACACTTGAGTGACAA
TGACATCCACTTTGCCTTTCTCTCCACAGGTGTCCACTCCCAGGTCCAAGTTTGGTCTAGAGCTAGCATG
GCGACGAAGGCCGTGTGCGTGCTGAAGGGCGACGGCCCAGTGCAGGGCATCATCAATTTCGAGCAGAAGG
AAAGTAATGGACCAGTGAAGGTGTGGGGAAGCATTAAAGGACTGACTGAAGGCCTGCATGGATTCCATGT
TCATGAGTTTGGAGATAATACAGCAGGCTGTACCAGTGCAGGTCCTCACTTTAATCCTCTATCCAGAAAA
CACGGTGGGCCAAAGGATGAAGAGAGGCATGTTGGAGACTTGGGCAATGTGACTGCTGACAAAGATGGTG
TGGCCGATGTGTCTATTGAAGATTCTGTGATCTCACTCTCAGGAGACCATTGCATCATTGGCCGCACACT
GGTGGTCCATGAAAAAGCAGATGACTTGGGCAAAGGTGGAAATGAAGAAAGTACAAAGACAGGAAACGCT
GGAAGTCGTTTGGCTTGTGGTGTAATTGGGATCGCCCAAGACTACAAGGACGACGACGACAAGTGAGCGG
CCGCGCCCCTCTCCCTCCCCCCCCCCTAACGTTACTGGCCGAAGCCGCTTGGAATAAGGCCGGTGTGCGT
TTGTCTATATGTTATTTTCCACCATATTGCCGTCTTTTGGCAATGTGAGGGCCCGGAAACCTGGCCCTGT
CTTCTTGACGAGCATTCCTAGGGGTCTTTCCCCTCTCGCCAAAGGAATGCAAGGTCTGTTGAATGTCGTG
AAGGAAGCAGTTCCTCTGGAAGCTTCTTGAAGACAAACAACGTCTGTAGCGACCCTTTGCAGGCAGCGGA
ACCCCCCACCTGGCGACAGGTGCCTCTGCGGCCAAAAGCCACGTGTATAAGATACACCTGCAAAGGCGGC
ACAACCCCAGTGCCACGTTGTGAGTTGGATAGTTGTGGAAAGAGTCAAATGGCTCTCCTCAAGCGTATTC
AACAAGGGGCTGAAGGATGCCCAGAAGGTACCCCATTGTATGGGATCTGATCTGGGGCCTCGGTGCACAT
GCTTTACATGTGTTTAGTCGAGGTTAAAAAAACGTCTAGGCCCCCCGAACCACGGGGACGTGGTTTTCCT
TTGAAAAACACGATGATAATATGGCCACAACCATGGCGTCCGGAATGGAGAGCGACGAGAGCGGCCTGCC
CGCCATGGAGATCGAGTGCCGCATCACCGGCACCCTGAACGGCGTGGAGTTCGAGCTGGTGGGCGGCGGA
GAGGGCACCCCCAAGCAGGGCCGCATGACCAACAAGATGAAGAGCACCAAAGGCGCCCTGACCTTCAGCC
CCTACCTGCTGAGCCACGTGATGGGCTACGGCTTCTACCACTTCGGCACCTACCCCAGCGGCTACGAGAA
CCCCTTCCTGCACGCCATCAACAACGGCGGCTACACCAACACCCGCATCGAGAAGTACGAGGACGGCGGC
GTGCTGCACGTGAGCTTCAGCTACCGCTACGAGGCCGGCCGCGTGATCGGCGACTTCAAGGTGGTGGGCA
CCGGCTTCCCCGAGGACAGCGTGATCTTCACCGACAAGATCATCCGCAGCAACGCCACCGTGGAGCACCT
GCACCCCATGGGCGATAACGTGCTGGTGGGCAGCTTCGCCCGCACCTTCAGCCTGCGCGACGGCGGCTAC
TACAGCTTCGTGGTGGACAGCCACATGCACTTCAAGAGCGCCATCCACCCCAGCATCCTGCAGAACGGGG
GCCCCATGTTCGCCTTCCGCCGCGTGGAGGAGCTGCACAGCAACACCGAGCTGGGCATCGTGGAGTACCA
GCACGCCTTCAAGACCCCCATCGCCTTCGCCAGATCCCGCGCTCAGTCGTCCAATTCTGCCGTGGACGGC
ACCGCCGGACCCGGCTCCACCGGATCTCGCTAGAGCTGAATCTAAGTCGACGGATCTGCGATCGCTCCGG
TGCCCGTCAGTGGGCAGAGCGCACATCGCCCACAGTCCCCGAGAAGTTGGGGGGAGGGGTCGGCAATTGA
ACGGGTGCCTAGAGAAGGTGGCGCGGGGTAAACTGGGAAAGTGATGTCGTGTACTGGCTCCGCCTTTTTC
CCGAGGGTGGGGGAGAACCGTATATAAGTGCAGTAGTCGCCGTGAACGTTCTTTTTCGCAACGGGTTTGC
CGCCAGAACACAGCTGAAGCTTCGAGGGGCTCGCATCTCTCCTTCACGCGCCCGCCGCCCTACCTGAGGC
CGCCATCCACGCCGGTTGAGTCGCGTTCTGCCGCCTCCCGCCTGTGGTGCCTCCTGAACTGCGTCCGCCG
TCTAGGTAAGTTTAAAGCTCAGGTCGAGACCGGGCCTTTGTCCGGCGCTCCCTTGGAGCCTACCTAGACT
CAGCCGGCTCTCCACGCTTTGCCTGACCCTGCTTGCTCAACTCTACGTCTTTGTTTCGTTTTCTGTTCTG
CGCCGTTACAGATCCAAGCTGTGACCGGCGCCTACTCTAGAGCCGCCATGGCTTACCCATACGATGTTCC
AGATTACGCTAGTTTGGTGAGGCAGCAGAGACCGATGACATCCACTTTGCCTTTCTCTCCACAGGTGTCC
ACTCCCAGGTCCAAGTTTGGAAGATCTACCATGCCAAAGAGACCCAGACCCGTGATCATGAGTCCAAAGA
GAAGAACACAGGCAGAGCGCGCAATGGAGACCCAGGGCAAGTTGATTGCAGCGGCCCTGGGGGTTTTACG
GGAAAAAGGTTACGCGGGATTCCGGATCGCAGATGTGCCCGGTGCTGCAGGTGTCTCGAGAGGAGCGCAG
AGCCATCATTTCCCGACAAAGCTTGAGCTTCTGCTTGCCACTTTTGAATGGCTTTACGAACAGATCACCG
AACGCAGTCGGGCTCGATTAGCGAAATTGAAGCCAGAGGATGACGTCATCCAGCAAATGCTGGACGACGC
CGCCGAATTTTTCCTCGACGATGACTTCTCTATCAGCCTTGATTTGATTGTGGCTGCCGACCGGGATCCA
GCGTTACGCGAGGGTATTCAGCGCACGGTAGAGAGGAATCGGTTTGTCGTCGAGGATATGTGGCTTGGTG
TTCTGGTGAGCCGTGGTCTTTCGCGTGATGATGCAGAAGATATCCTTTGGTTGATATTCAATTCGGTGCG
TGGGCTTGCTGTTCGTAGCCTATGGCAGAAGGACAAAGAACGCTTTGAGCGTGTCAGGAACTCGACACTC
GAAATTGCGCGAGAGCGGTACGCGAAATTCAAGCGCGCGGCCAAACCCTCTGGCCGGTCTCTCTCTGTTC
GAGAGGGCAGAGGAAGTCTTCTAACATGCGGTGACGTGGAGGAGAATCCCGGCCCTGAATTCATGACCGA
GTACAAGCCCACGGTGCGCCTCGCCACCCGCGACGACGTCCCCAGGGCCGTACGCACCCTCGCCGCCGCG
TTCGCCGACTACCCCGCCACGCGCCACACCGTCGATCCGGACCGCCACATCGAGCGGGTCACCGAGCTGC
AAGAACTCTTCCTCACGCGCGTCGGGCTCGACATCGGCAAGGTGTGGGTCGCGGACGACGGCGCCGCGGT
GGCGGTCTGGACCACGCCGGAGAGCGTCGAAGCGGGGGCGGTGTTCGCCGAGATCGGCCCGCGCATGGCC
GAGTTGAGCGGTTCCCGGCTGGCCGCGCAGCAACAGATGGAAGGCCTCCTGGCGCCGCACCGGCCCAAGG
AGCCCGCGTGGTTCCTGGCCACCGTCGGCGTCTCGCCCGACCACCAGGGCAAGGGTCTGGGCAGCGCCGT
CGTGCTCCCCGGAGTGGAGGCGGCCGAGCGCGCCGGGGTGCCCGCCTTCCTGGAGACCTCCGCGCCCCGC
AACCTCCCCTTCTACGAGCGGCTCGGCTTCACCGTCACCGCCGACGTCGAGGTGCCCGAAGGACCGCGCA
CCTGGTGCATGACCCGCAAGCCCGGTGCCTGAGTCGACAATCAACCTCTGGATTACAAAATTTGTGGTTA
ACTAACTAAACTTGTTTATTGCAGCTTATAATGGTTACAAATAAAGCAATAGCATCACAAATTTCACAAA
TAAAGCATTTTTTTCACTGCATTCTAGTTGTGGTTTGTCCAAACTCATCAATGTATCTTATCATGTCTGG
AATTGACTCAAATGATGTCAATTAGTCTATCAGAAGCTCATCTGGTCTCCCTTCCGGGGGACAAGACATC
CCTGTTTAATATTTAAACAGCAGTGTTCCCAAACTGGGTTCTTATATCCCTTGCTCTGGTCAACCAGGTT
GCAGGGTTTCCTGTCCTCACAGGAACGAAGTCCCTAAAGAAACAGTGGCAGCCAGGTTTAGCCCCGGAAT
TGACTGGATTCCTTTTTTAGGGCCCATTGGTATGGCTTTTTCCCCGTATCCCCCCAGGTGTCTGCAGGCT
CAAAGAGCAGCGAGAAGCGTTCAGAGGAAAGCGATCCCGTGCCACCTTCCCCGTGCCCGGGCTGTCCCCG
CACGCTGCCGGCTCGGGGATGCGGGGGGAGCGCCGGACCGGAGCGGAGCCCCGGGCGGCTCGCTGCTGCC
CCCTAGCGGGGGAGGGACGTAATTACATCCCTGGGGGCTTTGGGGGGGGGCTGTCCCTGATATCTATAAC
AAGAAAATATATATATAATAAGTTATCACGTAAGTAGAACATGAAATAACAATATAATTATCGTATGAGT
TAAATCTTAAAAGTCACGTAAAAGATAATCATGCGTCATTTTGACTCACGCGGTCGTTATAGTTCAAAAT
CAGTGACACTTACCGCATTGACAAGCACGCCTCACGGGAGCTCCAAGCGGCGACTGAGATGTCCTAAATG
CACAGCGACGGATTCGCGCTATTTAGAAAGAGAGAGCAATATTTCAAGAATGCATGCGTCAATTTTACGC
AGACTATCTTTCTAGGGTTAATCTAGCTGCATCAGGATCATATCGTCGGGTCTTTTTTCCGGCTCAGTCA
TCGCCCAAGCTGGCGCTATCTGGGCATCGGGGAGGAAGAAGCCCGTGCCTTTTCCCGCGAGGTTGAAGCG
GCATGGAAAGAGTTTGCCGAGGATGACTGCTGCTGCATTGACGTTGAGCGAAAACGCACGTTTACCATGA
TGATTCGGGAAGGTGTGGCCATGCACGCCTTTAACGGTGAACTGTTCGTTCAGGCCACCTGGGATACCAG
TTCGTCGCGGCTTTTCCGGACACAGTTCCGGATGGTCAGCCCGAAGCGCATCAGCAACCCGAACAATACC
GGCGACAGCCGGAACTGCCGTGCCGGTGTGCAGATTAATGACAGCGGTGCGGCGCTGGGATATTACGTCA
GCGAGGACGGGTATCCTGGCTGGATGCCGCAGAAATGGACATGGATACCCCGTGAGTTACCCGGCGGGCG
CGCTTGGCGTAATCATGGTCATAGCTGTTTCCTGTGTGAAATTGTTATCCGCTCACAATTCCACACAACA
TACGAGCCGGAAGCATAAAGTGTAAAGCCTGGGGTGCCTAATGAGTGAGCTAACTCACATTAATTGCGTT
GCGCTCACTGCCCGCTTTCCAGTCGGGAAACCTGTCGTGCCAGCTGCATTAATGAATCGGCCAACGCGCG
GGGAGAGGCGGTTTGCGTATTGGGCGCTCTTCCGCTTCCTCGCTCACTGACTCGCTGCGCTCGGTCGTTC
GGCTGCGGCGAGCGGTATCAGCTCACTCAAAGGCGGTAATACGGTTATCCACAGAATCAGGGGATAACGC
AGGAAAGAACATGTGAGCAAAAGGCCAGCAAAAGGCCAGGAACCGTAAAAAGGCCGCGTTGCTGGCGTTT
TTCCATAGGCTCCGCCCCCCTGACGAGCATCACAAAAATCGACGCTCAAGTCAGAGGTGGCGAAACCCGA
CAGGACTATAAAGATACCAGGCGTTTCCCCCTGGAAGCTCCCTCGTGCGCTCTCCTGTTCCGACCCTGCC
GCTTACCGGATACCTGTCCGCCTTTCTCCCTTCGGGAAGCGTGGCGCTTTCTCATAGCTCACGCTGTAGG
TATCTCAGTTCGGTGTAGGTCGTTCGCTCCAAGCTGGGCTGTGTGCACGAACCCCCCGTTCAGCCCGACC
GCTGCGCCTTATCCGGTAACTATCGTCTTGAGTCCAACCCGGTAAGACACGACTTATCGCCACTGGCAGC
AGCCACTGGTAACAGGATTAGCAGAGCGAGGTATGTAGGCGGTGCTACAGAGTTCTTGAAGTGGTGGCCT
AACTACGGCTACACTAGAAGAACAGTATTTGGTATCTGCGCTCTGCTGAAGCCAGTTACCTTCGGAAAAA
GAGTTGGTAGCTCTTGATCCGGCAAACAAACCACCGCTGGTAGCGGTGGTTTTTTTGTTTGCAAGCAGCA
GATTACGCGCAGAAAAAAAGGATCTCAAGAAGATCCTTTGATCTTTTCTACGGGGTCTGACGCTCAGTGG
AACGAAAACTCACGTTAAGGGATTTTGGTCATGAGATTATCAAAAAGGATCTTCACCTAGATCCTTTTAA
ATTAAAAATGAAGTTTTAAATCAATCTAAAGTATATATGAGTAAACTTGGTCTGACAGTTACCAATGCTT
AATCAGTGAGGCACCTATCTCAGCGATCTGTCTATTTCGTTCATCCATAGTTGCCTGACTCCCCGTCGTG
TAGATAACTACGATACGGGAGGGCTTACCATCTGGCCCCAGTGCTGCAATGATACCGCGAGACCCACGCT
CACCGGCTCCAGATTTATCAGCAATAAACCAGCCAGCCGGAAGGGCCGAGCGCAGAAGTGGTCCTGCAAC
TTTATCCGCCTCCATCCAGTCTATTAATTGTTGCCGGGAAGCTAGAGTAAGTAGTTCGCCAGTTAATAGT
TTGCGCAACGTTGTTGCCATTGCTACAGGCATCGTGGTGTCACGCTCGTCGTTTGGTATGGCTTCATTCA
GCTCCGGTTCCCAACGATCAAGGCGAGTTACATGATCCCCCATGTTGTGCAAAAAAGCGGTTAGCTCCTT
CGGTCCTCCGATCGTTGTCAGAAGTAAGTTGGCCGCAGTGTTATCACTCATGGTTATGGCAGCACTGCAT
AATTCTCTTACTGTCATGCCATCCGTAAGATGCTTTTCTGTGACTGGTGAGTACTCAACCAAGTCATTCT
GAGAATAGTGTATGCGGCGACCGAGTTGCTCTTGCCCGGCGTCAATACGGGATAATACCGCGCCACATAG
CAGAACTTTAAAAGTGCTCATCATTGGAAAACGTTCTTCGGGGCGAAAACTCTCAAGGATCTTACCGCTG
TTGAGATCCAGTTCGATGTAACCCACTCGTGCACCCAACTGATCTTCAGCATCTTTTACTTTCACCAGCG
TTTCTGGGTGAGCAAAAACAGGAAGGCAAAATGCCGCAAAAAAGGGAATAAGGGCGACACGGAAATGTTG
AATACTCAT
Features (pLannotate 1.2.2; 32 found; start..end, strand, type, name):
      1..105     -  promoter       AmpR promoter: bla
    158..586     -  rep_origin     f1 ori (sequence partly withheld): f1 bacteriophage origin of replication; arrow indicates direction of (+) strand synthesis
    591..746     -  CDS            lacZα (fragment): LacZα fragment of β-galactosidase; lacZ fragment
    748..867     +  CDS            B (fragment): PORTL_LAMBD - Experimental evidence at protein level: Swiss-Prot protein existence level 1. Forms the portal vertex of the capsid (PubMed:6228056, PubMed:6232391). This portal plays critical roles in head assembly, genome packaging, neck/tail attachment, and genome ejection (Probable). The portal protein multimerizes as a single ring-shaped homododecamer arranged around a central channel (PubMed:6232391). Binds to the terminase subunits to form the packaging machine (PubMed:7799432). From Escherichia phage lambda (Bacteriophage lambda).
   1358..1724    +  enhancer       CMV enhancer: human cytomegalovirus immediate early enhancer
   1726..1889    +  promoter       CMV promoter (fragment): human cytomegalovirus (CMV) immediate early promoter
   1906..1939    +  promoter       minimal CMV promoter (fragment): human cytomegalovirus (CMV) immediate early promoter
   1951..1976    -  protein_bind   CuO (fragment): CymR-binding P2 operator sequence from the p-cmt operon of Pseudomonas putida (Mullick et al., 2006) CymR
   2121..2159    +  misc_feature   Ad SA (fragment): adenovirus major late transcript splice acceptor (Friedrich and Soriano, 1991)
   2192..2401    -  CDS            PTP (fragment): TERM_ADE02 - Experimental evidence at protein level: Swiss-Prot protein existence level 1. Protein covalently bound to the viral DNA that acts as a primer for viral genomic replication by DNA strand displacement. Assembles on the viral origin of replication in an initiation complex with viral polymerase, DBP, host NFIA and host POU2F1/OCT1. During initiation, the polymerase covalently couples the first dCTP with Ser- 580 of pTP. The terminal protein stimulates the template activity over 20 fold compared to protein-free templates. Neo-synthesized viral genomes are linked to two preterminal prot
   2432..2521    +  intron         chimeric intron (fragment): chimera between introns from adenovirus and immunoglobulin heavy chain genes
   2540..2586    +  CDS            IgH signal sequence (fragment): signal sequence from the mouse immunoglobulin heavy chain variable region
   2614..3075    +  CDS            SOD1: SODC_HUMAN - Experimental evidence at protein level: Swiss-Prot protein existence level 1. Destroys radicals which are normally produced within the cells and which are toxic to biological systems. From Homo sapiens (Human).
   3079..3099    +  CDS            FLAG (fragment): FLAG® epitope tag, followed by an enterokinase cleavage site
   3223..3685    +  misc_feature   IRES: internal ribosome entry site (IRES) of the encephalomyocarditis virus (EMCV)
   3733..4397    +  CDS            CopGFP (fragment): green fluorescent protein 2 from Pontellina plumata, also known as ppluGFP2 (Shagin et al., 2004)
   4518..4729    +  promoter       EF-1α core promoter: core promoter for human elongation factor EF-1α
   4742..5010    +  LTR            5' LTR (truncated): truncated 5' long terminal repeat (LTR) from human T-cell leukemia virus (HTLV) type 1
   5050..5076    +  CDS            3xHA (fragment): three tandem HA epitope tags
   5101..5141    +  CDS            IgH signal sequence (fragment): signal sequence from the mouse immunoglobulin heavy chain variable region
   5194..5802    +  CDS            CymR: cumate repressor (Mullick et al., 2006); cymR from Pseudomonas putida
   5899..6498    +  CDS            PuroR: puromycin N-acetyltransferase; pac from Streptomyces alboniger; confers resistance to puromycin
   6505..6532    +  misc_feature   WPRE (fragment): woodchuck hepatitis virus posttranscriptional regulatory element
   6545..6666    +  polyA_signal   SV40 poly(A) signal: SV40 polyadenylation signal
   6684..6776    +  ncRNA          G-CSF SLDE: Accession: RF00183 - G-CSF factor stem-loop destabilising element (SLDE)
   7473..7940    +  CDS            B (fragment): PORTL_LAMBD - Experimental evidence at protein level: Swiss-Prot protein existence level 1. Forms the portal vertex of the capsid (PubMed:6228056, PubMed:6232391). This portal plays critical roles in head assembly, genome packaging, neck/tail attachment, and genome ejection (Probable). The portal protein multimerizes as a single ring-shaped homododecamer arranged around a central channel (PubMed:6232391). Binds to the terminase subunits to form the packaging machine (PubMed:7799432). From Escherichia phage lambda (Bacteriophage lambda).
   7978..7994    -  protein_bind   lac operator: The lac repressor binds to the lac operator to inhibit transcription in E. coli. This inhibition can be relieved by adding lactose or isopropyl-β-D-thiogalactopyranoside (IPTG). lac repressor encoded by lacI
   8002..8032    -  promoter       lac promoter: promoter for the E. coli lac operon
   8047..8068    -  protein_bind   CAP binding site: CAP binding activates transcription in the presence of cAMP. E. coli catabolite activator protein
   8081..8173    -  CDS            lacI (fragment): lac repressor; lacI; The lac repressor binds to the lac operator to inhibit transcription in E. coli. This inhibition can be relieved by adding lactose or isopropyl-β-D-thiogalactopyranoside (IPTG).
   8356..8944    -  rep_origin     ori: high-copy-number ColE1/pMB1/pBR322/pUC origin of replication
   9115..9975    -  CDS            AmpR: β-lactamase; bla; confers resistance to ampicillin, carbenicillin, and related antibiotics
