[The description below was written by a language model from this plasmid's Addgene catalogue record and pLannotate feature annotations shown in this document.]
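Description:
pB-CuR-hSOD1 is a mammalian expression plasmid built on the System Biosciences piggyBac cumate-switch backbone (PB-CuO-CMV-MCS-EF1a-CymR-T2A-Puro), designed for stable, inducible expression after transposase-mediated integration into the host genome. In bacteria it is maintained through a high-copy ColE1/pUC-type origin and an ampicillin resistance gene, and it also carries an f1 origin and remnants of a lacZα/lac promoter cloning region. The total size is recorded as 9,975 bp. The automated feature table does not annotate the piggyBac terminal repeats, although the backbone description implies they flank the expression cassettes.

The payload is the human SOD1 (superoxide dismutase 1) coding sequence, cloned between NheI and NotI and fused at its C terminus to a FLAG (DYKDDDDK) epitope. It is driven by a CMV enhancer/promoter followed by a CuO cumate operator, with adenoviral and chimeric intron fragments annotated in the 5′ untranslated region. Downstream of SOD1-FLAG, the annotation shows an EMCV IRES and a CopGFP reading frame. These are not mentioned in the catalogue fields, but they would give a green fluorescent reporter co-expressed from the same inducible transcript. A second cassette uses an EF-1α core promoter with an HTLV-1 LTR fragment to express constitutively the CymR repressor and puromycin N-acetyltransferase, joined by T2A according to the backbone name and terminated by an SV40 poly(A) signal. CymR binds CuO and holds SOD1 transcription off until cumate is added, while puromycin selects integrated cells. The associated publication indicates use in in-cell NMR studies of protein structure and interactions in human cells and 3D tissue models.
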