Addgene plasmid #232477: pB-CuR-hSOD1
Purpose: The inducible PiggyBac Cumate Switch vector (PBQM812A-1 System Biosciences) expressing human SOD1gene including flag -tag (DYKDDDDK) on the 3' end
Depositing lab: Lukas Trantirek. Depositing organization: CEITEC Masaryk University. Publication: Protein structure and interactions elucidated with in-cell NMR for different cell cycle phases and in 3D human tissue models. Rynes J, Istvankova E, Dzurov Krafcikova M, Luchinat E, Barbieri L, Banci L, Kamarytova K, Loja T, Fafilek B, Rico-Llanos G, Krejci P, Macurek L, Foldynova-Trantirkova S, Trantirek L. Commun Biol. 2025 Feb 7;8(1):194. doi: 10.1038/s42003-025-07607-w. PubMed 39920376.
Backbone
  Vector backbone: PB-CuO-CMV-MCS-EF1a-CymR-T2A-Puro piggyBac Inducible cDNA Cloning and Expression Vector
  Backbone manufacturer: SBI -System Biosciences
  Backbone size w/o insert (bp): 9509
  Total vector size (bp): 9975
  Vector type: Mammalian Expression ; transposon system
  Selectable markers: Puromycin
Growth in bacteria
  Bacterial resistance: Ampicillin, 100 μg/mL
  Growth temperature: 37°C
  Growth strain: DH5alpha
  Copy number: Unknown
Gene/Insert
  Gene/Insert name: Homo sapiens superoxide dismutase 1 (alt name: SOD1)
  Species: H. sapiens (human)
  Insert size (bp): 461
  GenBank ID: EF151142.1
  Entrez Gene: SOD1 (a.k.a. ALS, ALS1, HEL-S-44, IPOA, SOD, STAHP, hSod1, homodimer)
  Promoter: CMV-CuO
  Tag / fusion protein: DYKDDDDK (FLAG-tag) (C terminal on insert)
  Cloning method: Restriction Enzyme; 5′ cloning site NheI (unknown if destroyed); 3′ cloning site NotI (unknown if destroyed)
  Sequencing primers: 5′ agacgccatccacgctgttttgacctc; 3′ agggtgcgtacggccctggggacgt
Terms and licenses: Academic/Nonprofit Terms; Industry Terms: Not Available to Industry
How to cite: pB-CuR-hSOD1 was a gift from Lukas Trantirek (Addgene plasmid # 232477 ; http://n2t.net/addgene:232477 ; RRID:Addgene_232477)
